>Addgene plasmid #124674 | OVA-miSFIT-1xPerfect | addgene full sequence | sequence record 243871 | Addgene NGS Result
TTTCCATAGGCTCCGCCCCCCTGACGAGCATCACAAAAATCGACGCTCAAGTCAGAGGTGGCGAAACCCG
ACAGGACTATAAAGATACCAGGCGTTTCCCCCTGGAAGCTCCCTCGTGCGCTCTCCTGTTCCGACCCTGC
CGCTTACCGGATACCTGTCCGCCTTTCTCCCTTCGGGAAGCGTGGCGCTTTCTCATAGCTCACGCTGTAG
GTATCTCAGTTCGGTGTAGGTCGTTCGCTCCAAGCTGGGCTGTGTGCACGAACCCCCCGTTCAGCCCGAC
CGCTGCGCCTTATCCGGTAACTATCGTCTTGAGTCCAACCCGGTAAGACACGACTTATCGCCACTGGCAG
CAGCCACTGGTAACAGGATTAGCAGAGCGAGGTATGTAGGCGGTGCTACAGAGTTCTTGAAGTGGTGGCC
TAACTACGGCTACACTAGAAGAACAGTATTTGGTATCTGCGCTCTGCTGAAGCCAGTTACCTTCGGAAAA
AGAGTTGGTAGCTCTTGATCCGGCAAACAAACCACCGCTGGTAGCGGTGGTTTTTTTGTTTGCAAGCAGC
AGATTACGCGCAGAAAAAAAGGATCTCAAGAAGATCCTTTGATCTTTTCTACGGGGTCTGACGCTCAGTG
GAACGAAAACTCACGTTAAGGGATTTTGGTCATGAGATTATCAAAAAGGATCTTCACCTAGATCCTTTTA
AATTAAAAATGAAGTTTTAAATCAATCTAAAGTATATATGAGTAAACTTGGTCTGACAGTTACCAATGCT
TAATCAGTGAGGCACCTATCTCAGCGATCTGTCTATTTCGTTCATCCATAGTTGCCTGACTCCCCGTCGT
GTAGATAACTACGATACGGGAGGGCTTACCATCTGGCCCCAGTGCTGCAATGATACCGCGAGACCCACGC
TCACCGGCTCCAGATTTATCAGCAATAAACCAGCCAGCCGGAAGGGCCGAGCGCAGAAGTGGTCCTGCAA
CTTTATCCGCCTCCATCCAGTCTATTAATTGTTGCCGGGAAGCTAGAGTAAGTAGTTCGCCAGTTAATAG
TTTGCGCAACGTTGTTGCCATTGCTACAGGCATCGTGGTGTCACGCTCGTCGTTTGGTATGGCTTCATTC
AGCTCCGGTTCCCAACGATCAAGGCGAGTTACATGATCCCCCATGTTGTGCAAAAAAGCGGTTAGCTCCT
TCGGTCCTCCGATCGTTGTCAGAAGTAAGTTGGCCGCAGTGTTATCACTCATGGTTATGGCAGCACTGCA
TAATTCTCTTACTGTCATGCCATCCGTAAGATGCTTTTCTGTGACTGGTGAGTACTCAACCAAGTCATTC
TGAGAATAGTGTATGCGGCGACCGAGTTGCTCTTGCCCGGCGTCAATACGGGATAATACCGCGCCACATA
GCAGAACTTTAAAAGTGCTCATCATTGGAAAACGTTCTTCGGGGCGAAAACTCTCAAGGATCTTACCGCT
GTTGAGATCCAGTTCGATGTAACCCACTCGTGCACCCAACTGATCTTCAGCATCTTTTACTTTCACCAGC
GTTTCTGGGTGAGCAAAAACAGGAAGGCAAAATGCCGCAAAAAAGGGAATAAGGGCGACACGGAAATGTT
GAATACTCATACTCTTCCTTTTTCAATATTATTGAAGCATTTATCAGGGTTATTGTCTCATGAGCGGATA
CATATTTGAATGTATTTAGAAAAATAAACAAATAGGGGTTCCGCGCACATTTCCCCGAAAAGTGCCACCT
AAATTGTAAGCGTTAATATTTTGTTAAAATTCGCGTTAAATTTTTGTTAAATCAGCTCATTTTTTAACCA
ATAGGCCGAAATCGGCAAAATCCCTTATAAATCAAAAGAATAGACCGAGATAGGGT
[37 nt withheld, positions 1877-1913]
AAAGAACGTGGACTCCAACGTCAAAGG
[49 nt withheld, positions 1941-1989]
T
[91 nt withheld, positions 1991-2081]
G
[124 nt withheld, positions 2083-2206]
CCCATTCGCCATTCAGGCTGCGCAACTGTTGGGAAGGGCGATCGGTGCGGGCCTCTTCGCTATTACGCCA
GCTGGCGAAAGGGGGATGTGCTGCAAGGCGATTAAGTTGGGTAACGCCAGGGTTTTCCCAGTCACGACGT
TGTAAAACGACGGCCAGTGAGCGCGCGTAATACGACTCACTATAGGGCGAATTGGGTACGTCCCTAGGCC
TCCAAAAAAGCCTCCTCACTACTTCTGGAATAGCTCAGAGGCCGAGGCGGCCTCGGCCTCTGCATAAATA
AAAAAAATTAGTCAGCCATGGGGCGGAGAATGGGCGGAACTGGGCGGAGTTAGGGGCGGGATGGGCGGAG
TTAGGGGCGGGATAGCTAGAGCCAGACATGATAAGATACATTGATGAGTTTGGACAAACCACAACTAGAA
TGCAGTGAAAAAAATGCTTTATTTGTGAAATTTGTGATGCTATTGCTTTATTTGTAACCATTATAAGCTG
CAATAAACAAGTTCCTCTCACTCTCTGATATTCATTTCTTTGCAAGTTATAAATACTGAATAATAAGATG
ACATGAACTACTACTGCTAGAGATTTTCCACACTGACTAAAAGGGTCTGAGGGATCTCTAGTTACCAGAG
TCACACAACAGACGGGCACACACTACTTGAAGCACTCAAGGCAAGCTTTATTGAGGCTTAAGCAGTGGGT
TCCCTAGTTAGCCAGAGAGCTCCCAGGCTCAGATCTGGTCTAACCAGAGAGACCCAGTACAAGCAAAAAG
CAGATCTTGTCTTCGTTGGGAGTGAATTAGCCCTTCCAGTCCCCCCTTTTCTTTTAAAAAGTGGCTAAGA
TCTACAGCTGCCTTGTAAGTCATTGGTCTTAAAGGTACCGAGCTCGAATTCCAGGCGGGGAGGCGGCCCA
AAGGGAGATCCGACTCGTCTGAGGGCGAAGGCGAAGACGCGGAAGAGGCCGCAGAGCCGGCAGCAGGCCG
CGGGAAGGAAGGTCCGCTGGATTGAGGGCCGAAGGGACGTAGCAGAAGGACGTCCCGCGCAGAATCCAGG
TGGCAACACAGGCGAGCAGCCATGGAAAGGACGTCAGCTTCCCCGACAACACCACGGAATTGTCAGTGCC
CAACAGCCGAGCCCCTGTCCAGCAGCGGGCAAGGCAGGCGGCGATGAGTTCCGCCGTGGCAATAGGGAGG
GGGAAAGCGAAAGTCCCGGAAAGGAGCTGACAGGTGGTGGCAATGCCCCAACCAGTGGGGGTTGCGTCAG
CAAACACAGTGCACACCACGCCACGTTGCCTGACAACGGGCCACAACTCCTCATAAAGAGACAGCAACCA
GGATTTATACAAGGAGGAGAAAATGAAAGCCATACGGGAAGCAATAGCATGATACAAAGGCATTAAAGCA
GCGTATCCACATAGCGTAAAAGGAGCAACATAGTTAAGAATACCAGTCAATCTTTCACAAATTTTGTAAT
CCAGAGGTTGATTGTCGACTCTAGACTCGACTCTAGAGGATCCCCCTGTTCCACCTCTTGAAGGCTATGT
AGGCCACAAGGCCCACAACCACAGCAGCCAGGATGGAGCAATAGACAGGGATGAGGTTGTCGGTGGTGCC
TCGGGTCACCACGGGCTGGGAGCTGCCCATCACTGTGGTCACCACACCTGCCACCGTGCTGGCTATGAGG
TCTTGTTCTGGAGGTGCCTCAGGCTCCTGGGTGCTGGGGGCTGTGCTGTCCGAGCCCTCTGGGGGTGTGG
ACCGTGTAATCCAACGGCCAGGGATCTCCTCGCACTCGGCGTCGGCCCAGCGTGTGCACTCGCGGAGCTG
GCGCTCGGTGTCCTCGCACACGGTGCAGGGCAGGCACGGGTCCACGTGGTTGGCCTCGTCGGAATACGTG
CCGTCGGGGCACTCCTCGCACACGGTGTTCTGCTTGTCCTGGCAGGAGAACACGAGGCCCGAGCCCGCCT
CGCACACGCGGCACGCCTCGCAGCGCCCAGTCGTCTCATCCTGGTAGTAGCCGTAGGCGCAGCGGCACAC
GGCGTCGTCGGCCTCCACGCACGGCGCCGACATGCTCTGGAGCCCCACGCACTCGGTGCACGGCTTGCAC
GGCTCGGTCGCGCTCACCACGTCGGAGAACGTCACGCTGTCCAGGCAGGGCTCACACACGGTCTGGTTGG
CTCCACAAGGCTGGGCCACACCCTCGCCCAGGTTGCAGGCTTTGCAGCACTCACCGCTGTGTGTGTACAG
GCCTGTGGGGCATGCCTCCTTGGCACCTCCAAGGGACACCCCCAGAAGCAGCAACAGCAGCAGGCGCGGC
CCGTCCATGGCGCGGCCGGTGGCACCTGCCCCCATCGCCCGCCTCCCGCGGCAGCGCTCGACTTCCAGCT
CGGTCCGCTTTGCGGACTGATGGGGCTGCGCTGCGCTGCGCTCCAGCGCCCCCCCTGCCCGCCGGAGCTG
GCCGCGGCCCGAATTCCTGCAGCCCGGGGGATCCCCCTGGGGAGAGAGGTCGGTGATTCGGTCAACGAGG
GAGCCGACTGCCGACGTGCGCTCCGGAGGCTTGCAGAATGCGGAACACCGCGCGGGCAGGAACAGGGCCC
ACACTACCGCCCCACACCCCGCCTCCCGCACCGCCCCTTCCCGGCCGCTGCTCTCGGCGCGCCCTGCTGA
GCAGCCGCTATTGGCCACAGCCCATCGCGGTCGGCGCGCTGCCATTGCTCCCTGGCGCTGTCCGTCTGCG
AGGGTACTAGTGAGACGTGCGGCTTCCGTTTGTCACGTCCGGCACGCCGCGAACCGCAAGGAACCTTCCC
GACTTAGGGGCGGAGCAGGAAGCGTCGCCGGGGGGCCCACAAGGGTAGCGGCGAAGATCCGGGTGACGCT
GCGAACGGACGTGAAGAATGTGCGAGACCCAGGGTCGGCGCCGCTGCGTTTCCCGGAACCACGCCCAGAG
CAGCCGCGTCCCTGCGCAAACCCAGGGCTGCCTTGGAAAAGGCGCAACCCCAACCCCGTGGAATTCGATA
TCAAGCTTCTCGAGGGTAGGCGTGTACGGTGGGAGGCCTATATAAGCAGAGCTCGTTTAGTGAACCGTCA
GATCGCCTGGAGACGCCATCCACGCTGTTTTGACCTCCATAGAAGACACCGGAGCTCCTGCAGGTGCCGC
CATGAGCACCAGGACACAAATAAATAAGGTTGTTCGCTTTGATAAACTTCCAGGATTCGGAGACAGTATT
GAAGCTCAGTGTGGCACATCTGTAAACGTTCACTCTTCACTTAGAGACATCCTCAACCAAATCACCAAAC
CAAATGATGTTTATTCGTTCAGCCTTGCCAGTAGACTTTATGCTGAAGAGAGATACCCAATCCTGCCAGA
ATACTTGCAGTGTGTGAAGGAACTGTATAGAGGAGGCTTGGAACCTATCAACTTTCAAACAGCTGCAGAT
CAAGCCAGAGAGCTCATCAATTCCTGGGTAGAAAGTCAGACAAATGGAATTATCAGAAATGTCCTTCAGC
CAAGCTCCGTGGATTCTCAAACTGCAATGGTTCTGGTTAATGCCATTGTCTTCAAAGGACTGTGGGAGAA
AGCATTTAAGGATGAAGACACACAAGCAATGCCTTTCAGAGTGACTGAGCAAGAAAGCAAACCTGTGCAG
ATGATGTACCAGATTGGTTTATTTAGAGTGGCATCAATGGCTTCTGAGAAAATGAAGATCCTGGAGCTTC
CATTTGCCAGTGGGACAATGAGCATGTTGGTGCTGTTGCCTGATGAAGTCTCAGGCCTTGAGCAGCTTGA
GAGTATAATCAACTTTGAAAAACTGACTGAATGGACCAGTTCTAATGTTATGGAAGAGAGGAAGATCAAA
GTGTACTTACCTCGCATGAAGATGGAGGAAAAATACAACCTCACATCTGTCTTAATGGCTATGGGCATTA
CTGACGTGTTTAGCTCTTCAGCCAATCTGTCTGGCATCTCCTCAGCAGAGAGCCTGAAGATATCTCAAGC
TGTCCATGCAGCACATGCAGAAATCAATGAAGCAGGCAGAGAGGTGGTAGGGTCAGCAGAGGCTGGAGTG
GATGCTGCAAGCGTCTCTGAAGAATTTAGGGCTGACCATCCATTCCTCTTCTGTATCAAGCACATCGCAA
CCAACGCCGTTCTCTTCTTTGGCAGATGTGTTTCCCCTGAATTCGGCAGTGGAGAGGGCAGAGGAAGTCT
GCTAACATGCGGTGACGTCGAGGAGAATCCTGGCCCAGTGAGCAAGGGCGAGGAGCTGTTCACCGGGGTG
GTGCCCATCCTGGTCGAGCTGGACGGCGACGTAAACGGCCACAAGTTCAGCGTGTCCGGCGAGGGCGAGG
GCGATGCCACCTACGGCAAGCTGACCCTGAAGTTCATCTGCACCACCGGCAAGCTGCCCGTGCCCTGGCC
CACCCTCGTGACCACCCTGACCTACGGCGTGCAGTGCTTCAGCCGCTACCCCGACCACATGAAGCAGCAC
GACTTCTTCAAGTCCGCCATGCCCGAAGGCTACGTCCAGGAGCGCACCATCTTCTTCAAGGACGACGGCA
ACTACAAGACCCGCGCCGAGGTGAAGTTCGAGGGCGACACCCTGGTGAACCGCATCGAGCTGAAGGGCAT
CGACTTCAAGGAGGACGGCAACATCCTGGGGCACAAGCTGGAGTACAACTACAACAGCCACAACGTCTAT
ATCATGGCCGACAAGCAGAAGAACGGCATCAAGGTGAACTTCAAGATCCGCCACAACATCGAGGACGGCA
GCGTGCAGCTCGCCGACCACTACCAGCAGAACACCCCCATCGGCGACGGCCCCGTGCTGCTGCCCGACAA
CCACTACCTGAGCACCCAGTCCGCCCTGAGCAAAGACCCCAACGAGAAGCGCGATCACATGGTCCTGCTG
GAGTTCGTGACCGCCGCCGGGATCACTCTCGGCATGGACGAGCTGTACAAGGAATTCTAACTAGAGCTCG
CACGTGAGTGCTAGCCTACCTGCACTGTAAGCACTTTGACCGGTACTAGCTTAGTCATGCACCGGGCTGC
AGGAATTCGATGACAGGCGCAGCTTCCGAGGGATTTGAGATCCAGACATGATAAGATACATTGATGAGTT
TGGACAAACCAAAACTAGAATGCAGTGAAAAAAATGCCTTATTTGTGAAATTTGTGATGCTATTGCCTTA
TTTGTAACCATTATAAGCTGCAATAAACAAGTTAACAACAACAATTGCATTCATTTTATGTTTCAGGTTC
AGGGGGAGGTGTGGGAGGTTTTTTAAAGCAAGTAAAACCTCTACAAATGTGGTATGGCTGATTATGATCA
GATCTCTCGAGGCTAGTCTCGTGATCGATAAAATTTTGAATTTTTGTAATTTGTTTTTGTAATTCTTTAG
TTTGTATGTCTGTTGCTATTATGTCTACTATTCTTTCCCCTGCACTGTACCCCCCAATCCCCCCTTTTCT
TTTAAAAGTTAACCGATACCGTCGAGATCCGTTCACTAATCGAATGGATCTGTCTCTGTCTCTCTCTCCA
CCTTCTTCTTCTATTCCTTCGGGCCTGTCGGGTCCCCTCGGGGTTGGGAGGTGGGTCTGAAACGATAATG
GTGAATATCCCTGCCTAACTCTATTCACTATAGAAAGTACAGCAAAAACTATTCTTAAACCTACCAAGCC
TCCTACTATCATTATGAATAATTTTATATACCACAGCCAATTTGTTATGTTAAACCAATTCCACAAACTT
GCCCATTTATCTAATTCCAATAATTCTTGTTCATTCTTTTCTTGCTGGTTTTGCGATTCTTCAATTAAGG
AGTGTATTAAGCTTGTGTAATTGTTAATTTCTCTGTCCCACTCCATCCAGGTCGTGTGATTCCAAATCTG
TTCCAGAGATTTATTACTCCAACTAGCATTCCAAGGCACAGCAGTGGTGCAAATGAGTTTTCCAGAGCAA
CCCCAAATCCCCAGGAGCTGTTGATCCTTTAGGTATCTTTCCACAGCCAGGATTCTTGCCTGGAGCTGCT
TGATGCCCCAGACTGTGAGTTGCAACAGATGCTGTTGCGCCTCAATAGCCCTCAGCAAATTGTTCTGCTG
CTGCACTATACCAGACAATAATTGTCTGGCCTGTACCGTCAGCGTCATTGACGCTGCGCCCATAGTGCTT
CCTGCTGCTCCCAAGAACCCAAGGAACAAAGCTCCTATTCCCACTGCTCTTTTTTCTCTCTGCACCACTC
TTCTCTTTGCCTTGGTGGGTGCTACTCCTAATGGTTCAATTTTTACTACTTTATATTTATATAATTCACT
TCTCCAATTGTCCCTCATATCTCCTCCTCCAGGTCTGAAGATCAGCGGCCGCTTGCTGTGCGGTGGTCTT
ACTTTTGTTTTGCTCTTCCTCTATCTTGTCTAAAGCTTCCTTGGTGTCTTTTATCTCTATCCTTTGATGC
ACACAATAGAGGGTTGCTACTGTATTATATAATGATCTAAGTTCTTCTGATCCTGTCTGAAGGGATGGTT
GTAGCTGTCCCAGTATTTGTCTACAGCCTTCTGATGTTTCTAACAGGCCAGGATTAACTGCGAATCGTTC
TAGCTCCCTGCTTGCCCATACTATATGTTTTAATTTATATTTTTTCTTTCCCCCTGGCCTTAACCGAATT
TTTTCCCATCGCGATCTAATTCTCCCCCGCTTAATACTGACGCTCTCGCACCCATCTCTCTCCTTCTAGC
CTCCGCTAGTCAAAATTTTTGGCGTACTCACCAGTCGCCGCCCCTCGCCTCTTGCCGTGCGCGCTTCAGC
AAGCCGAGTCCTGCGTCGAGAGAGCTCCTCTGGTTTCCCTTTCGCTTTCAAGTCCCTGTTCGGGCGCCAC
TGCTAGAGATTTTCCACACTGACTAAAAGGGTCTGAGGGATCTCTAGTTACCAGAGTCACACAACAGACG
GGCACACACTACTTGAAGCACTCAAGGCAAGCTTTATTGAGGCTTAAGCAGTGGGTTCCCTAGTTAGCCA
GAGAGCTCCCAGGCTCAGATCTGGTCTAACCAGAGAGACCCCGGTTCACTAAACGAGCTCTGCTTATATA
GACCTCCCACCGTACACGCCTACCGCCCATTTGCGTCAATGGGGCGGAGTTGTTACGACATTTTGGAAAG
TCCCGTTGATTTTGGTGCCAAAACAAACTCCCATTGACGTCAATGGGGTGGAGACTTGGAAATCCCCGTG
AGTCAAACCGCTATCCACGCCCATTGATGTACTGCCAAAACCGCATCACCATGGTAATAGCGATGACTAA
TACGTAGATGTACTGCCAAGTAGGAAAGTCCCATAAGGTCATGTACTGGGCATAATGCCAGGCGGGCCAT
TTACCGTCATTGACGTCAATAGGGGGCGTACTTGGCATATGATACACTTGATGTACTGCCAAGTGGGCAG
TTTACCGTAAATACTCCACCCATTGACGTCAATGGAAAGTCCCTATTGGCGTTACTATGGGAACATACGT
CATTATTGACGTCAATGGGCGGGGGTCGTTGGGCGGTCAGCCAGGCGGGCCATTTACCGTAAGTTATGTA
ACGCGGAACTCCATATATGGGCTATGAACTAATGACCCCGTAATTGATTACTATTAATAACTAGTCAATA
ATCAATGTCAACATGGCGGTAATGTTGGACATGAGCCAATATAAATGTACATATTATGATATGGATACAA
CGTATGCAATGGCCAAGCTTGCAGCTCCAGCTTTTGTTCCCTTTAGTGAGGGTTAATTGCGCGCTTGGCG
TAATCATGGTCATAGCTGTTTCCTGTGTGAAATTGTTATCCGCTCACAATTCCACACAACATACGAGCCG
GAAGCATAAAGTGTAAAGCCTGGGGTGCCTAATGAGTGAGCTAACTCACATTAATTGCGTTGCGCTCACT
GCCCGCTTTCCAGTCGGGAAACCTGTCGTGCCAGCTGCATTAATGAATCGGCCAACGCGCGGGGAGAGGC
GGTTTGCGTATTGGGCGCTCTTCCGCTTCCTCGCTCACTGACTCGCTGCGCTCGGTCGTTCGGCTGCGGC
GAGCGGTATCAGCTCACTCAAAGGCGGTAATACGGTTATCCACAGAATCAGGGGATAACGCAGGAAAGAA
CATGTGAGCAAAAGGCCAGCAAAAGGCCAGGAACCGTAAAAAGGCCGCGTTGCTGGCGTT
Features (pLannotate 1.2.2; 36 found; start..end, strand, type, name):
      1..589     -  rep_origin     ori: high-copy-number ColE1/pMB1/pBR322/pUC origin of replication
    760..1620    -  CDS            AmpR: β-lactamase; bla; confers resistance to ampicillin, carbenicillin, and related antibiotics
   1621..1725    -  promoter       AmpR promoter: bla
   1778..2206    -  rep_origin     f1 ori (sequence partly withheld): f1 bacteriophage origin of replication; arrow indicates direction of (+) strand synthesis
   2211..2366    -  CDS            lacZα (fragment): LacZα fragment of β-galactosidase; lacZ fragment
   2374..2392    +  promoter       T7 promoter: promoter for bacteriophage T7 RNA polymerase
   2413..2548    -  rep_origin     SV40 ori: SV40 origin of replication
   2588..2709    -  polyA_signal   SV40 poly(A) signal: SV40 polyadenylation signal
   2781..3014    -  LTR            3' LTR (ΔU3): self-inactivating 3' long terminal repeat (LTR) from HIV-1
   3016..3084    -  CDS            nef (fragment): NEF_HV1Z2 - Experimental evidence at protein level: Swiss-Prot protein existence level 1. Extracellular Nef protein targets CD4(+) T-lymphocytes for apoptosis by interacting with CXCR4 surface receptors. From Human immunodeficiency virus type 1 group M subtype D (isolate Z2/CDC-Z34) (HIV-1).
   3101..3689    -  misc_feature   WPRE: woodchuck hepatitis virus posttranscriptional regulatory element
   3703..3721    -  misc_feature   MCS (fragment): pUC18/19 multiple cloning site
   3724..4551    -  CDS            NGFR (fragment): TNR16_HUMAN - Also known as TNFRSF16. Experimental evidence at protein level: Swiss-Prot protein existence level 1. Low affinity receptor which can bind to NGF, BDNF, NTF3, and NTF4. Forms a heterodimeric receptor with SORCS2 that binds the precursor forms of NGF, BDNF and NTF3 with high affinity, and has much lower affinity for mature NGF and BDNF (PubMed:24908487). Plays an important role in differentiation and survival of specific neuronal populations during development (By similarity). Can mediate cell survival as well as cell death of neural cells. Plays a role in the inactivation of RHOA
   4666..4690    -  misc_feature   MCS (fragment): pBluescript multiple cloning site
   4693..5203    -  promoter       hPGK promoter: human phosphoglycerate kinase 1 promoter
   5206..5229    +  misc_feature   MCS (fragment): pBluescript multiple cloning site
   5231..5269    +  promoter       minimal CMV promoter: human cytomegalovirus (CMV) immediate early promoter
   5361..6374    +  CDS            ovalbumin (fragment): chicken ovalbumin
   6444..7157    +  CDS            EGFP: EGFP is a basic (constitutively fluorescent) green fluorescent protein published in 1996, derived from Aequorea victoria. It is reported to be a rapidly-maturing weak dimer with moderate acid sensitivity.
   7238..7257    +  misc_feature   MCS (fragment): pBluescript multiple cloning site
   7285..7419    -  polyA_signal   SV40 poly(A) signal: SV40 polyadenylation signal
   7442..7526    -  CDS            large T antigen (fragment): large T antigen from SV40 (simian virus 40)
   7556..7673    -  misc_feature   cPPT/CTS: central polypurine tract and central termination sequence of HIV-1
   7692..7792    -  CDS            Rev (fragment): human immunodeficiency virus 1 (HIV-1) Rev protein; rev; enhances nuclear export of unspliced and incompletely spliced viral mRNAs
   8169..8402    -  misc_feature   RRE: The Rev response element (RRE) of HIV-1 allows for Rev-dependent mRNA export from the nucleus to the cytoplasm.
   8548..8911    -  CDS            HIV-1 gag (fragment): gag protein from human immunodeficiency virus 1; gag
   8895..9020    -  misc_feature   HIV-1 Ψ: packaging signal of human immunodeficiency virus type 1
   9067..9247    -  LTR            5' LTR (truncated): truncated 5' long terminal repeat (LTR) from HIV-1
   9262..9465    -  promoter       CMV promoter: human cytomegalovirus (CMV) immediate early promoter
   9466..9845    -  enhancer       CMV enhancer: human cytomegalovirus immediate early enhancer
   9946..9964    -  promoter       T3 promoter: promoter for bacteriophage T3 RNA polymerase
  10009..10025   -  protein_bind   lac operator: The lac repressor binds to the lac operator to inhibit transcription in E. coli. This inhibition can be relieved by adding lactose or isopropyl-β-D-thiogalactopyranoside (IPTG). lac repressor encoded by lacI
  10033..10063   -  promoter       lac promoter: promoter for the E. coli lac operon
  10078..10099   -  protein_bind   CAP binding site: CAP binding activates transcription in the presence of cAMP. E. coli catabolite activator protein
  10112..10204   -  CDS            lacI (fragment): lac repressor; lacI; The lac repressor binds to the lac operator to inhibit transcription in E. coli. This inhibition can be relieved by adding lactose or isopropyl-β-D-thiogalactopyranoside (IPTG).
  10206..10339   -  rep_origin     RSF ori (fragment): Plasmids containing the RSF 1030 origin of replication can be propagated in E. coli cells that contain additional plasmids with compatible origins.
