[The description below was written by a language model from this plasmid's Addgene catalogue record and pLannotate feature annotations shown in this document.]
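Description:
OVA-miSFIT-1xPerfect is a third-generation, self-inactivating HIV-1 lentiviral transfer plasmid built on the pCCL.sin.cPPT bidirectional miR-17 sensor backbone, although the catalogue lists it simply as a mammalian expression vector. It is propagated in E. coli through a high-copy ColE1/pUC origin with ampicillin selection (AmpR), and also carries an f1 origin. The viral portion comprises a chimeric CMV enhancer/promoter fused to a truncated 5' LTR, the Ψ packaging signal with a gag fragment, RRE, cPPT/CTS, WPRE and a ΔU3 3' LTR. This arrangement allows Tat-independent production of the genomic RNA, packaging, and integration of a provirus whose LTRs are transcriptionally inactive.

The payload is a bidirectional expression unit. The human PGK promoter drives a truncated NGFR fragment in the same orientation as the viral genome, upstream of the WPRE. A minimal CMV promoter abutting it fires in the opposite direction to express a truncated chicken ovalbumin, designed to remain cytosolic. According to the depositor, ovalbumin is joined to EGFP through a T2A peptide, so the two are made as separate proteins from one transcript that ends at an SV40 poly(A) signal. The depositor also states that this transcript is controlled by a miR-17 microRNA response element. The name suggests a single perfectly complementary site, but neither the MRE nor the T2A is annotated in the feature table.

Endogenous miR-17 is expected to repress OVA-T2A-EGFP, while NGFR serves as an unregulated internal control for normalising transduction and expression. The stated purpose is tuning the expression of cytosolic ovalbumin, with EGFP as the coupled readout.
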