Addgene plasmid #124674: OVA-miSFIT-1xPerfect
Purpose: Tuning expression of cytosolic Ovalbumin coupled to EGFP
Depositing lab: Tudor Fulga. Depositing organization: University of Oxford. Publication: Precise tuning of gene expression levels in mammalian cells. Michaels YS, Barnkob MB, Barbosa H, Baeumler TA, Thompson MK, Andre V, Colin-York H, Fritzsche M, Gileadi U, Sheppard HM, Knapp DJHF, Milne TA, Cerundolo V, Fulga TA. Nat Commun. 2019 Feb 18;10(1):818. doi: 10.1038/s41467-019-08777-y. PubMed 30778069.
Backbone
  Vector backbone: AB.pCCL.sin.cPPT.GFP.miR-17-3p.sensor.PGK.dNGFR.WPRE
  Backbone manufacturer: Addgene: 85866
  Vector type: Mammalian Expression
Growth in bacteria
  Bacterial resistance: Ampicillin, 100 μg/mL
  Growth temperature: 37°C
  Growth strain: NEB Stable
  Copy number: Unknown
Gene/Insert
  Gene/Insert name: Cyto-Ovalbumin
  Species: G. gallus (chicken)
  Mutation: Truncated OVA for cytoplasmic expression
  Promoter: minimal CMV
  Cloning method: Restriction Enzyme; 5′ cloning site Unknown (unknown if destroyed)
Terms and licenses: Academic/Nonprofit Terms; Industry Terms: Not Available to Industry
Depositor comments: Bi-directional expression vector driving OVA-T2A-EGFP under control of a miR-17 MRE with NGFR as an internal control
How to cite: OVA-miSFIT-1xPerfect was a gift from Tudor Fulga (Addgene plasmid # 124674 ; http://n2t.net/addgene:124674 ; RRID:Addgene_124674)
