>Addgene plasmid #124674 | OVA-miSFIT-1xPerfect | depositor partial sequence | sequence record 238161 | miSFIT site
CGGCAAGCTGCCCGTGCCCTGGCCCACCCTCGTGACCACCCTGACCTACGGCGTGCAGTGCTTCAGCCGC
TACCCCGACCACATGAAGCAGCACGACTTCTTCAAGTCCGCCATGCCCGAAGGCTACGTCCAGGAGCGCA
CCATCTTCTTCAAGGACGACGGCAACTACAAGACCCGCGCCGAGGTGAAGTTCGAGGGCGACACCCTGGT
GAACCGCATCGAGCTGAAGGGCATCGACTTCAAGGAGGACGGCAACATCCTGGGGCACAAGCTGGAGTAC
AACTACAACAGCCACAACGTCTATATCATGGCCGACAAGCAGAAGAACGGCATCAAGGTGAACTTCAAGA
TCCGCCACAACATCGAGGACGGCAGCGTGCAGCTCGCCGACCACTACCAGCAGAACACCCCCATCGGCGA
CGGCCCCGTGCTGCTGCCCGACAACCACTACCTGAGCACCCAGTCCGCCCTGAGCAAAGACCCCAACGAG
AAGCGCGATCACATGGTCCTGCTGGAGTTCGTGACCGCCGCCGGGATCACTCTCGGCATGGACGAGCTGT
ACAAGGAATTCTAACTAGAGCTCGCACGTGAGTGCTAGCCTACCTGCACTGTAAGCACTTTGACCGGTAC
TAGCTTAGTCATGCACCGGGC
